>Addgene plasmid #118046 | Omega 1 | addgene full sequence | sequence record 240460 | Addgene NGS Result
TCAGGAGAGAGACGCCTGTTGACAATTAATCATCGGCATAGTATATCGGCATAGTATAATACGACAAGGT
GAGGAACTAAACCCAGGAGGCAGATCATGACCATGATTACGCCAAGCTATTTAGGTGACACTATAGAATA
CTCAAGCTTGCATGCCTGCAGGTCGACTCTAGAGGATCCCCGGGTACCGAGCTCGAATTCGCCCTATAGT
GAGTCGTATTACAATTCACTGGCCGTCGTTTTACAACGTCGTGACTGGGAAAACCCTGGCGTTACCCAAC
TTAATCGCCTTGCAGCACATCCCCCTTTCGCCAGCTGGCGTAATAGCGAAGAGGCCCGCACCGATCGCCC
TTCCCAACAGTTGCGCAGCCTGAATGGCGAATGACGCCTGATGCGGTATTTTCTCCTTACGCATCTGTGC
GGTATTTCACACCGCATATGGTGCACTCTCAGTACAATCTGCTCTGATGCCGCATAGCGTCTCTCGCTGT
CATGAGACCGGATCCTGACACGGTTATCCACAGAATCAGGGGATAACGCAGGAAAGAACATGTGAGCAAA
AGGCCAGCAAAAGGCCAGGAACCGTAAAAAGGCCGCGTTGCTGGCGTTTTTCCATAGGCTCCGCCCCCCT
GACGAGCATCACAAAAATCGACGCTCAAGTCAGAGGTGGCGAAACCCGACAGGACTATAAAGATACCAGG
CGTTTCCCCCTGGAAGCTCCCTCGTGCGCTCTCCTGTTCCGACCCTGCCGCTTACCGGATACCTGTCCGC
CTTTCTCCCTTCGGGAAGCGTGGCGCTTTCTCATAGCTCACGCTGTAGGTATCTCAGTTCGGTGTAGGTC
GTTCGCTCCAAGCTGGGCTGTGTGCACGAACCCCCCGTTCAGCCCGACCGCTGCGCCTTATCCGGTAACT
ATCGTCTTGAGTCCAACCCGGTAAGACACGACTTATCGCCACTGGCAGCAGCCACTGGTAACAGGATTAG
CAGAGCGAGGTATGTAGGCGGTGCTACAGAGTTCTTGAAGTGGTGGCCTAACTACGGCTACACTAGAAGA
ACAGTATTTGGTATCTGCGCTCTGCTGAAGCCAGTTACCTTCGGAAAAAGAGTTGGTAGCTCTTGATCCG
GCAAACAAACCACCGCTGGTAGCGGTGGTTTTTTTGTTTGCAAGCAGCAGATTACGCGCAGAAAAAAAGG
ATCTCAAGAAGATCCTTTGATCTTTTCTACGGGGTCTGACGCTCAGTGGAACGAAAACTCACGTTAAGGG
ATTTTGGTCATGAGATTATCAAAAAGGATCTTCACCTAGATCCTTTTGTGATGATCGGCACGTAAGAGGT
TCCAACTTTCACCATAATGAAATAAGATCACTACCGGGCGTATTTTTTGAGTTATCGAGATTTTCAGGAG
CTAAGGAAGCTAAAATGGAGAAAAAAATCACTGGATATACCACCGTTGATATATCCCAATGGCATCGTAA
AGAACATTTTGAGGCATTTCAGTCAGTTGCTCAATGTACCTATAACCAGACCGTTCAGCTGGATATTACG
GCCTTTTTAAAGACCGTAAAGAAAAATAAGCACAAGTTTTATCCGGCCTTTATTCACATTCTTGCCCGCC
TGATGAATGCTCATCCGGAATTCCGTATGGCAATGAAAGACGGTGAGCTGGTGATATGGGATAGTGTTCA
CCCTTGTTACACCGTTTTCCATGAGCAAACTGAAACGTTTTCATCGCTCTGGAGTGAATACCACGACGAT
TTCCGGCAGTTTCTACACATATATTCGCAAGATGTGGCGTGTTACGGTGAAAACCTGGCCTATTTCCCTA
AAGGGTTTATTGAGAATATGTTTTTCGTGTCAGCCAATCCCTGGGTGAGTTTCACCAGTTTTGATTTAAA
CGTGGCCAATATGGACAACTTCTTCGCCCCCGTTTTCACCATGGGCAAATATTATACGCAAGGCGACAAG
GTGCTGATGCCGCTGGCGATTCAGGTTCATCATGCCGTTTGTGATGGCTTCCATGTCGGCAGAATGCTTA
ATGAATTACAACAGTACTGCGATGAGTGGCAGGGCGGGGCGTAATTTTTTTAAGGCAGTTATTGGTGCCC
TTAAACGCCTGGTTGCTACGCCTGAATAAGTGATAATAAGCGGATGAATGGCAGAAATTCGATGATAAGC
TGTCAAACATGATGT
[125 nt withheld, positions 2186-2310]
C
[91 nt withheld, positions 2312-2402]
AGGGTGATGGTTCACGTAGTGGGCCAGCGCCCTGATAGACGGTTTTTCGCCCTTTGACGTTGGAGTCCAC
GTTCTTT
[37 nt withheld, positions 2480-2516]
ACCCTATCTCGGTCTATTCTTTTGATTTATAAGGGATTTTGCCGATTTCGGCCTATTGGTTAAAAAATGA
GCTGATTTAACAAAAATTTAACGCGAATTTTAACAAAATATTAACGCTTACAATTTTAACGGATCCGGTC
Features (pLannotate 1.2.2; 11 found; start..end, strand, type, name):
     18..65      +  promoter       EM7 promoter: synthetic bacterial promoter&nbsp
    119..137     +  promoter       SP6 promoter: promoter for bacteriophage SP6 RNA polymerase
    144..200     -  misc_feature   MCS: pUC18/19 multiple cloning site
    203..221     -  promoter       T7 promoter: promoter for bacteriophage T7 RNA polymerase
    224..381     +  CDS            lacZα (fragment): LacZα fragment of β-galactosidase; lacZ fragment
    387..477     -  misc_feature   bom (fragment): basis of mobility region from pBR322
    609..1197    -  rep_origin     ori: high-copy-number ColE1/pMB1/pBR322/pUC origin of replication
   1312..1414    +  promoter       cat promoter: promoter of the E. coli cat gene encoding chloramphenicol acetyltransferase
   1415..2071    +  CDS            cat: CAT_ECOLX - Experimental evidence at protein level: Swiss-Prot protein existence level 1. This enzyme is an effector of chloramphenicol resistance in bacteria. From Escherichia coli. This protein is used as a marker in many commonly used cloning vectors, such as pACYC184.
   2159..2176    -  promoter       tet promoter (fragment): E. coli promoter for tetracycline efflux protein gene
   2187..2642    +  rep_origin     f1 ori (sequence partly withheld): f1 bacteriophage origin of replication; arrow indicates direction of (+) strand synthesis
