[The description below was written by a language model from this plasmid's Addgene catalogue record and pLannotate feature annotations shown in this document.]
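Description:
Omega 1 is an empty destination vector for the GoldenBraid 2.0 (GB2.0) modular cloning system, built in-house on a small pBluescriptSK-derived backbone. It replicates in E. coli from a high-copy ColE1/pUC-type origin and is selected with chloramphenicol through a cat gene driven by its native cat promoter. An f1 phage origin is also annotated, along with fragments of the pBR322 bom region and a tet promoter that appear to be backbone remnants. The catalogue lists the backbone as 2,171 bp, while the sequenced record is 2,656 nt, a difference that would be consistent with the added GB2.0 Omega1 cassette, although the record does not spell this out.

The cloning region carries an EM7 synthetic bacterial promoter, SP6 and T7 phage promoters flanking a pUC-type multiple cloning site, and a lacZα fragment. In GoldenBraid-style vectors such a lacZα cassette is usually the placeholder that is displaced by the incoming assembly, allowing blue/white screening, though the record does not state this use explicitly. According to the depositor, this is an Omega-level entry vector in which parts are assembled with the type IIS enzyme BsmBI, and the assembled unit or units can then be released with BsaI for transfer into Alpha-level vectors. This alternation between levels allows iterative, pairwise stacking of transcriptional units.

The plasmid carries no eukaryotic promoter, reporter or gene of its own. Its listing under mammalian, insect and bacterial expression reflects the transcriptional units that users assemble into it. The associated work applied the vector set to building multigenic constructs for multiplexed luciferase pathway assays.
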