Addgene plasmid #118046: Omega 1
Purpose: (Empty Backbone) GoldenBraid2.0 Omega 1 destination vector
Depositing lab: Koen Venken. Depositing organization: Baylor College of Medicine. Publication: Examining multiple cellular pathways at once using multiplex hextuple luciferase assaying. Sarrion-Perdigones A, Chang L, Gonzalez Y, Gallego-Flores T, Young DW, Venken KJT. Nat Commun. 2019 Dec 13;10(1):5710. doi: 10.1038/s41467-019-13651-y. PubMed 31836712.
Backbone
  Vector backbone: ColE1 vector Omega1
  Backbone manufacturer: Self made; Derived from pBluescriptSK
  Backbone size (bp): 2171
  Modifications to backbone: Chloraphenicol Resistance; GB2.0 Omega1 cassette
  Vector type: Mammalian Expression, Bacterial Expression, Insect Expression, Synthetic Biology ; Assembly of GB2.0 transcriptional units
Growth in bacteria
  Bacterial resistance: Chloramphenicol, 25 μg/mL
  Growth temperature: 37°C
  Growth strain: DH5alpha
  Copy number: High Copy
Gene/Insert
  Cloning method: Restriction Enzyme
  Sequencing primers: 5′ aat gag ctg att taa caa aaa ttt aac gcg; 3′ ctt ttt acg gtt cct ggc ctt ttg
Terms and licenses: Academic/Nonprofit Terms; Industry Terms: Not Available to Industry
Depositor comments: This is a BmsBI GB2.0 Omega entry vector. Any assembled unit(s) can be released with BsaI for further cloning into Alfa level vectors.
How to cite: Omega 1 was a gift from Koen Venken (Addgene plasmid # 118046 ; http://n2t.net/addgene:118046 ; RRID:Addgene_118046)
